>Addgene plasmid #200861 | pSCT401: pHelper(AjTn6022)_QF-separated_TniQ-K361D | addgene full sequence | sequence record 399461 | Addgene NGS Result
TTTACACTTTATGCTTCCGGCTCGTATGTTGGTCGACGTGGAGATATACCATGTTTAACTTTAATAAGGA
GATATACATGAAAAGAATCAGTGATGAATATTCCCCAGTTAGGAAATCCCAAACTGTATATGGGAGTATT
TCAGTAAATTATGCTTTTAGAGGGGAAAAGACGATTTGGTGTGAATCTACTCTTGAGCGTGATTTTTTGA
TTAGGCAAGAATTCAATAGCAATGTCATAGATATCGTAAGCCAGCCTATTACCATCCCATATATAACAGA
GTTGGGTAATGAATCCACTTATACTCCTGATTTCCTCGTACAGTTTTCCAGTGCAAATTGTGGTGATTTT
GAGGAAATTCCCTGTCCACTGTTAATAGAAATAAAACCTAGAAAGAAACTTATAGAAGATTGGGATAAAT
TAAAGCCAAAATTTAAGGCGGCTCATACTTTTGCTAAAGAAAAAGGTTGGAAATTCAAGATTATAAATGA
ATCAAGGTTATATGATCAGTATTGGGAAAATATTAATTTTTTGAAAAGATTTAGACGTTCTCATGTGGAT
GTCTATGATGAACAAACTTTAATTGAGACTTTAGATAGTCTTGGTCAATCGACTATTAATCAATTACCGG
CACATATTTTTAAGGATAAAACTAATATTCTTCGAGGTATTCATCAAGTATGGGCATTGGTCGCAAAACG
AAAAATCATGTGTGATTTATATTGCCCCTTAACAGCAGAGACGGTGATTTGGACAAATCAAGATGATGTG
CTTACAAGGAGATTTTTAAATGGTTCAGACTGATACTGTAAGTATTGACCGAAGTCGGATCATACTCAAA
CCAAATGTAATTGTTAAGTATGAAGGGCAACCGTATAAGATTGCTAATGTTTTGAATGCCAACGATATCG
TGATTTCTAGTTTAGATTCTGTGCGTTGTTTACAAGTAAGTGCAGATTCTCTACAAGTATTTGAAGCTGA
AAATAACCAAACTAAAGATATAAATAAAGGTGATTGGGATATTACGCATGAAGCGTGGAAAATAGCTTTA
CATCGTTATGAAATCATCAAGCCGTTGATTAAGTATTCAACAACCGAATTAGTCGAGCAACGAGCAAGTG
AATATGGCATTAACCGTTCCACCTTATGGAAATGGTTAAAAGATTTTAGAGAAAATAATTCTATCTTAGT
GTTAGTTCCTAAAAAGAGAGGTTGGACGACCAAGAAGTCTAGGTTGTCTCCTCAAATTATGAATATTATT
AACCAAGGTATTCAAGAGGAATATCTCAATGCCAGAAAGCCTAGTATTGCAAAAACTATAGATTTTATTA
AAGCAGAATGTTCTCGCCTTAAACTAGAAGCACCCCATGACAATTCAATTCGTAGAAAAATAGAAGCATT
AAACGATTATATGGTGATTAAGGCTCGTCATGGTTCTAAAGCAGCACAAGATAAGTATGCATCTGCTGCT
GGTGAGTTTCCTAATGCTGATTATCCCTTGGCATATGTACAGGTAGACCACACTCCACTAGATATTGAAA
TTGTTGATGATGAATTTAGAGAGGCGATTGGACGACCATTTCTAACATTAGCTATTGATATAAATACTCG
AATGGTGGTCGGTTATTACTTGTCCTTAGAAGCCCCCAGTGCAACATCTGTTGCCATGTGTATTGCTTCC
AGTATTTTGTCAAAAAAACGGAAGCTAATTGAATTGGATATAGATGCTGATTGGCAAGTTGAAGGTCTTA
TGGATTCTATACATACAGATAATGGTCCTGACTTTAGAACTAACCATATCAGTCGAGCTTGCTTAAAATA
TGGGATTCATTGGGAGTTTCGTCCGATTGGTGGGGCAAGGTTTGGTGGACATATCGAACGTTTGATTGGT
GTTGTTAACATTGAAATGCACATCTTGGATGGTACAACCTTCTCGAATATCCAAGAACGTGGAACCTATA
ATTCAGCAGGTCATGCCTGTATGACACTAAAAGAACTAGAATATTATATTGTTTATTGGATCACTAAAGT
TTATCACCAAAAGAAACACTCCAAACTCGGTATGTCACCTTTACAGAAGTGGCAAGATGGTGTTTGGGGA
ACAAAAACTAGTGTTGGAACAGGTTTAAAAGAGAGAGTTTCGGATGAAGATACATTATTTATTGATTTCC
TTCCCGAATTTGAATCAACAATTCAACGTGTAGGTGTACAGAAAGACAATCTATTTTATTTTGCTGATTG
TTTACGACAATGGGTTAATTGTGTTGATCCCGAAGATGTAAATAAAAAGAGAAAAAAGAAATTTTTGTTT
AAACGTGATCCAAGGGATATTTCTCTTATTTGGTTTTATGAACCTCTGTCCAATACATATTTTAAAGTGC
CTACTGCTAAGCGAGAAATACCACCAATTAGCTTATTTGAATACAAACAAGTGCAGAAATATCTTCGTGG
CGAGCAACATGATAATCAAAATCAGGATGAGATTTATCAGGCAATTCTTCATTTACGAGAGCAATTGAAA
CAATCCCGTAGTCTGACTCGGAAGCAACGGAGAGTAAATCAACGTAAAAAGGAAAATGCAAAAGCAACAC
ATCATTTATCTGTAAAAAATGAACCTGAAAAACCATCTATTGTCGAAAACAGTGTTCAGCCGACTAATGA
TTTATGGAGTATTCCATTGACGGCATTTGAAGATTTAAGGGGATAATAATGCAAAAATATGAACATCTTG
CAGATGATGTACTTGAAGTCATGTCTCTAAGTGATAGTGATCGTATCAATATTTTATTTTCTGATCGTTG
GATTGGTTATAAAAAAGCGGTCACTATTTTGGATACTTTAACTGATCTGTTGAATCGCCCTAGGAAGCTT
CGCCCAGAATGTTTATTGATTGTGGGTGATTCTAATATGGGTAAAACGACCATTATCCACGAATTCACAA
AGCAGCATTACACCAAAACAGTGAATGACATAGATATGGAGCTGCTGTCTGTAAAAAAACCTGTTTTAAC
CATATTAGCCCCTGCTAAAGCGAATGTAAAAGAATTCTATATCAATATATTGAATCATTTCTTTGTCCCA
TTTCGTCCTACTGATCCTGAAGCAAAGTTACGGAATCAAGCTGTCCATCTAATGCGGAAGTATGAAACAA
AAATGTTGATTATTGATGAAATCCATAATTGTTTAACAGGTTCTACCAAACTTCTTTCCGAAGTGATGAA
TACCTTAAAGAATCTAAGTAATGATCTAAGTCTGAATATCGTTGGCGTCGGTACTCGTGAAGCAGTTACG
ATTCTACATACCGATGCTCAATATGCAAGCCGTTTTGATGTAGCAATGTTGCCTAAATGGGAACTGAATC
AGGATTTTCTAAGACTATTATTAAGTTATGTACGATTATTGCCTTTAAAGAAACGTTCTGATCTAGCATC
TCAAAGACTTGCCACCCTTATATTTGAAATTTCAGGTGGGAATTTTGGTGACTTAAACAGATTGTTGATT
GAGTGTGCTAAAGAGGCAATCGTAAAAGGTAATGAAGAAATTACCGAAGAAATTGTTAATAAATTTAAAT
GGCTTAAACCAACCGAGGGTATGAGGAATATTAGAAATATAAATCTTAACATGGTTTAGGTATTCTACTT
TTCATAGGAAAATAGCCATGCACCAAGTAGAACAACGTTGGTATATTCGTACCCCTATTCAAGAGGGTGA
AGTATTTTCCTCTTGGCTCATACGTTCTGCTTTGGATTTAGGCTGCTCACCATTAACTTTAGTGAATCTT
TTGTGGGAAAAATGGAGAGGATTAACGATAGATATTGATCGTGGGTTAAATGAAGAAAAATTAGACATAT
TGTTAAATCATTGTTTTGTGGAACAGCATGAAGTTCAGAAAACTATGTTAAGCAGTTATTTCCCTGCTTT
GATTCCAAAAAATTATAACAAAAATCAGCGTATTCCTTGGATATTGGCTCTAGGTATTCGAAATCGTTCA
AATGTGTCAGGTCGTCAAATTTGTACGCAATGTCTAAGTTCTACCCATACACCACCATATTTGCGTATCA
AGTGGCGTATGGGGTGGCATAGTGGCTGTGATATTCATAAAACCATATTAATAGATCATTGTCCTCAATG
CAGAATCACATTACAACCTATAAAAATTGATATAGAGCATGGATCATTAGCAATTTGTACTTCATGCTAT
GCTGATTTAAGTACACTCATTCAACGTCCAGTAGAAACGGATGCATTAAGATTTCAGCATCAAGCTGATC
AGGTCTTAGAGTCACAATTTGGGCGATATAACCAAAAGGATATTTCATCAATAGAGTGGTTTGAGATTGC
TCGTATATGGTTAAGTTTTATTCGATCCCCTTTAAATATGAAGAGTCCTAACCTTTTGCAAATGTTTGAA
AGTCTTAATATTGATTTAAATATAGATTATCCTATTACACCAGTAGCCTTTGAATTTCTGTCTGTTCAGG
AGCGTGAAAAATTATTATCAATTTTAAATAAAATCATGGCATTACCTTGTGATTTATTTGTTGATCGCTC
TTTAGAATATCATGTAAGTCATTCTTATTTTTGGGATAAAAGAAAAAAACTGCCTACGCAGCTTCAACTA
ATGAAAGATAAAATGTTGAAGCCAATTAAGATTATTTTGCCGAAAGATAACGCCATAGCCATGAGTAAAC
CCAAATCTAAAAAAAGTGTACAACGGAAGTGGTTAAGGCTATTGAGAGATCTACAGAAAGGGGGGAACAG
GTGAAAAGAGGAGAAAGGATCTATGGTGAAAGCGATTGAAAAAGCGACCGAACGTGGAGAACAAGTTACT
TTAGCTCAATTTTCCCATAAAGAAGGCTGTAGTGGTTGTGACAGGGCTGATATAGATAAATTCAAAAAAA
GATATAAGGGCGATAAGTATTGTTCAACTTGTTATGCCCGAATTTTTAAAAAAAGAGCTTGTCCAAAATG
TGGTGAATATGCCAGATTGCCAAAAAATGATGATCAAGCAATTTGTAATGAATGCATCAAAAAACAGCCT
TGTATTCGCTGTAATCAAACTAAGAAGCCGATAGGGACACTCACCGAATATGGTGTGGTTTGTAATAGCT
GTTCTGTTTATTTTCGCCCAATTGAGCGTTGTGAGAGGTGTGATACACCATCACAAAAATTGACACATAT
TTCACGATTTGGTGATGATTTAAGGGTATGTCCCAAATGCTCTACTAGAGATTATGAAACATGTCCCTCT
TGTCATAAATATCGCTTATTAGAGCAAGATGATACAGGAGCTAAGATTTGTAAAAAATGTAGGAATAACG
CCAAAAAGAAATGCAAGCAATGTGATGTCTTGATACCAGCAGGCTGTCCTGATCTATGTAACAACTGTTA
CTGGCATAAGAATCTATGGGAGAAAGCTAGACGAAATATTAAAGCATTCCAATCCCAACACTTACAGGCT
CAATATGAGCAATATTTAATTTGGTTAGAAGATGAGGTTGGTGCAAATAAAGCAGCACTGTATATCAATA
AACATACCCATTTTTTTATCAAAACTGAAGAATTATGGCTTGATGCAATTCCTACAGCAGAACAGTTATT
GGCTGTTTTAAGAACCAGTGGACTTAGAAAATTTGAGTTGGTTGCATCTTGGCTAGATGAAGCCCATCAC
ATTAAGGTTGCATTAGAGGATAAAGACTTTTGCTCTCAACAGGATCAGATAGAAAAACTGATTTCAAGCC
TTCCTCACCCCTCTACTGCTTATGATGTGGTTATATCTTATAAAGATGAGCTTGATATAAAAATGAAAGA
TGGAAAGACCAGTATCCGGTCCATAAAACTGGCAATAAAGCCTGCGGTTGCTCTTATGCACTATGTTTGT
GCATCGGGAGCTACATTACCTAATTTAAACCATATAAAAGCCTATCTTATCGACTTTTCTGGTCAGGCTG
CTGCACTAACAGGGTTCATTAATTTTTTGAATAAAAATTTTGATACATCTATAGACTATTTGGCTTTTAA
AAAATCAAAAAATTTCAATGAAAAACGAAAAAATAAAGTAGAAAAAGAAATTGTCCAATGGGTGGATAAG
CCTTTGGAGAATAAGGAAGATGTATTAAATTGGGTGAAGAATGGGCTAAGATATTTTCATAATGTATCTT
ATGTGGAGTCTCTAAAAGTCAAATTTGAGATGATTACAGAAGCTGATGATGGATATGAAATTTTATTGCA
GAATCATTCTTATTGGTTGCCAAAAAACACAGGAGATTTAAAAAGATAGTTTTTTTGTGATTATACTGTG
CTATTTCAAGCTAATTTATTGTACAAGTTGGTTTGTTTATCTAATTCTTCTAAAAGAACTGTCCATAACA
ATATGGGGCAGGCTGCTGCCACCGCTGAGCAATAACCTAGGCTGCTGCCACCGCTGAGCAATAACTAGCA
TAACCCCTTGGGGCCTCTAAACGGGTCTTGAGGGGTTTTTTGCTGAAACCTCAGGCATTTGAGAAGCACA
CGGTCACACTGCTTCCGGTAGTCAATAAACCGGTAAACCAGCAATAGACATAAGCGGCTATTTAACGACC
CTGCCCTGAACCGACGACCGGGTCATCGTGGCCGGATCTTGCGGCCCCTCGGCTTGAACGAATTGTTAGA
CATTATTTGCCGACTACCTTGGTGATCTCGCCTTTCACGTAGTGGACAAATTCTTCCAACTGATCTGCGC
GCGAGGCCAAGCGATCTTCTTCTTGTCCAAGATAAGCCTGTCTAGCTTCAAGTATGACGGGCTGATACTG
GGCCGGCAGGCGCTCCATTGCCCAGTCGGCAGCGACATCCTTCGGCGCGATTTTGCCGGTTACTGCGCTG
TACCAAATGCGGGACAACGTAAGCACTACATTTCGCTCATCGCCAGCCCAGTCGGGCGGCGAGTTCCATA
GCGTTAAGGTTTCATTTAGCGCCTCAAATAGATCCTGTTCAGGAACCGGATCAAAGAGTTCCTCCGCCGC
TGGACCTACCAAGGCAACGCTATGTTCTCTTGCTTTTGTCAGCAAGATAGCCAGATCAATGTCGATCGTG
GCTGGCTCGAAGATACCTGCAAGAATGTCATTGCGCTGCCATTCTCCAAATTGCAGTTCGCGCTTAGCTG
GATAACGCCACGGAATGATGTCGTCGTGCACAACAATGGTGACTTCTACAGCGCGGAGAATCTCGCTCTC
TCCAGGGGAAGCCGAAGTTTCCAAAAGGTCGTTGATCAAAGCTCGCCGCGTTGTTTCATCAAGCCTTACG
GTCACCGTAACCAGCAAATCAATATCACTGTGTGGCTTCAGGCCGCCATCCACTGCGGAGCCGTACAAAT
GTACGGCCAGCAACGTCGGTTCGAGATGGCGCTCGATGACGCCAACTACCTCTGATAGTTGAGTCGATAC
TTCGGCGATCACCGCTTCCCTCATACTCTTCCTTTTTCAATATTATTGAAGCATTTATCAGGGTTATTGT
CTCATGAGCGGATACATATTTGAATGTATTTAGAAAAATAAACAAATAGCTAGCTCACTCGGTCGCTACG
CTCCGGGCGTGAGACTGCGGCGGGCGCTGCGGACACATACAAAGTTACCCACAGATTCCGTGGATAAGCA
GGGGACTAACATGTGAGGCAAAACAGCAGGGCCGCGCCGGTGGCGTTTTTCCATAGGCTCCGCCCTCCTG
CCAGAGTTCACATAAACAGACGCTTTTCCGGTGCATCTGTGGGAGCCGTGAGGCTCAACCATGAATCTGA
CAGTACGGGCGAAACCCGACAGGACTTAAAGATCCCCACCGTTTCCGGCGGGTCGCTCCCTCTTGCGCTC
TCCTGTTCCGACCCTGCCGTTTACCGGATACCTGTTCCGCCTTTCTCCCTTACGGGAAGTGTGGCGCTTT
CTCATAGCTCACACACTGGTATCTCGGCTCGGTGTAGGTCGTTCGCTCCAAGCTGGGCTGTAAGCAAGAA
CTCCCCGTTCAGCCCGACTGCTGCGCCTTATCCGGTAACTGTTCACTTGAGTCCAACCCGGAAAAGCACG
GTAAAACGCCACTGGCAGCAGCCATTGGTAACTGGGAGTTCGCAGAGGATTTGTTTAGCTAAACACGCGG
TTGCTCTTGAAGTGTGCGCCAAAGTCCGGCTACACTGGAAGGACAGATTTGGTTGCTGTGCTCTGCGAAA
GCCAGTTACCACGGTTAAGCAGTTCCCCAACTGACTTAACCTTCGATCAAACCACCTCCCCAGGTGGTTT
TTTCGTTTACAGGGCAAAAGATTACGCGCAGAAAAAAAGGATCTCAAGAAGATCCTTTGATCTTTTCTAC
TGAACCGCTCTAGATTTCAGTGCAATTTATCTCTTCAAATGTAGCACCTGAAGTCAGCCCCATACGATAT
AAGTTGTAATTCTCATGTTAGTCATGCCCCGCGCCCACCGGAAGGAGCTGACTGGGTTGAAGGCTCTCAA
GGGCATCGGTCGAGATCCCGGTGCCTAATGAGTGAGCTAACTTACATTAATTGCGTTGCGC
Features (pLannotate 1.2.2; 11 found; start..end, strand, type, name):
      1..31      +  promoter       lac promoter: promoter for the E. coli lac operon
     52..72      +  RBS            RBS (fragment): efficient ribosome binding site from bacteriophage T7 gene 10 (Olins and Rangwala, 1989)
    923..940     +  3'UTR          polyhedrin 3' UTR (fragment): 3' UTR from the Autographa californica nucleopolyhedrovirus polyhedrin gene (Suzuki et al., 2006)
   6381..6398    +  CDS            SET1 (fragment): solubility-enhancement tag derived from T7 phage gene 10B
   6410..6427    +  CDS            SET1 (fragment): solubility-enhancement tag derived from T7 phage gene 10B
   6435..6482    +  terminator     T7 terminator: transcription terminator for bacteriophage T7 RNA polymerase
   6653..7444    -  CDS            SmR: aminoglycoside adenylyltransferase (Murphy, 1985); aadA; confers resistance to spectinomycin and streptomycin
   7445..7536    -  promoter       AmpR promoter: bla
   7584..8322    -  rep_origin     CloDF13 ori: Plasmids containing the CloDF13 (CDF) origin of replication can be propagated in E. coli cells that contain additional plasmids with compatible origins.
   8419..8483    -  CDS            TcR (fragment): tetracycline efflux protein; tet; confers resistance to tetracycline
   8498..8519    -  protein_bind   CAP binding site: CAP binding activates transcription in the presence of cAMP. E. coli catabolite activator protein
