[The description below was written by a language model from this plasmid's Addgene catalogue record and pLannotate feature annotations shown in this document.]
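Description:
pSCT401, pHelper(AjTn6022)_QF-separated_TniQ-K361D, is a bacterial expression "helper" plasmid built on the pCDFDuet-1 backbone and intended to supply the proteins of the Tn7-like transposon Tn6022 from Acinetobacter johnsonii in E. coli. It replicates from the CloDF13 (CDF) origin, a low-copy replicon that is compatible with other common origin classes, so it can be maintained alongside additional plasmids. Selection is by spectinomycin through the aadA (SmR) aminoglycoside adenylyltransferase gene, which the annotation places downstream of an AmpR-type (bla) promoter.

The payload sits between a lac promoter with its upstream CAP binding site and a T7 terminator, with a fragment of the T7 gene 10 ribosome binding site just after the promoter. This arrangement is consistent with the stated purpose of inducible expression. The roughly 6 kb between these elements is essentially unannotated by the automated feature caller, so the individual transposon genes, their order and their boundaries are not given in the record. The name indicates that the "Q" and "F" components are expressed as separate units, presumably TniQ and a partner protein, although the record does not define this. TniQ carries a K361D substitution, making this a point-mutant variant of the helper. The short hits to a polyhedrin 3' UTR, the SET1 tag and TcR are small fragments and are probably incidental matches rather than functional parts. Given the associated work on target selectors in Tn7 transposons, the plasmid is most plausibly used to test how the TniQ mutation affects transposition or target selection, but the record does not describe the assay.
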