Addgene plasmid #200861: pSCT401: pHelper(AjTn6022)_QF-separated_TniQ-K361D
Purpose: Inducible expression of AjTn6022 proteins.
Depositing lab: Feng Zhang. Depositing organization: Broad Institute. Publication: Modularity and diversity of target selectors in Tn7 transposons. Faure G, Saito M, Benler S, Peng I, Wolf YI, Strecker J, Altae-Tran H, Neumann E, Li D, Makarova KS, Macrae RK, Koonin EV, Zhang F. Mol Cell. 2023 Jun 15;83(12):2122-2136.e10. doi: 10.1016/j.molcel.2023.05.013. Epub 2023 Jun 1. PubMed 37267947.
Backbone
  Vector backbone: pCDFDuet-1
  Vector type: Bacterial Expression
Growth in bacteria
  Bacterial resistance: Spectinomycin, 50 μg/mL
  Growth temperature: 37°C
  Growth strain: NEB Stable
  Copy number: Low Copy
Gene/Insert
  Gene/Insert name: AjTn6022
  Species: Acinetobacter johnsonii
  Mutation: TniQ-K361D
  Cloning method: Gibson Cloning
Terms and licenses: Academic/Nonprofit Terms; Industry Terms: Not Available to Industry
How to cite: pSCT401: pHelper(AjTn6022)_QF-separated_TniQ-K361D was a gift from Feng Zhang (Addgene plasmid # 200861 ; http://n2t.net/addgene:200861 ; RRID:Addgene_200861)
